Addgene plasmid #206462: pAc5.1-PH-mCherry-Oskar 241-387 (DR) (HK74)
Purpose: Oskar 240-387 expression in Schneider cells for imaging
Depositing lab: Mandy Jeske. Depositing organization: Universitaet Heidelberg. Publication: ReLo is a simple and rapid colocalization assay to identify and characterize direct protein-protein interactions. Salgania HK, Metz J, Jeske M. Nat Commun. 2024 Apr 3;15(1):2875. doi: 10.1038/s41467-024-47233-4. PubMed 38570497.
Backbone
  Vector backbone: HK049-pAc5.1 PH mcherry FspAI
  Vector type: Insect Expression
Growth in bacteria
  Bacterial resistance: Ampicillin, 100 μg/mL
  Growth temperature: 37°C
  Growth strain: DH5alpha
  Copy number: High Copy
Gene/Insert
  Gene/Insert name: Oskar 240-387
  Species: D. melanogaster (fly)
  Entrez Gene: osk (a.k.a. Dmel_CG10901, CG10901, Dm-osk, Dmel\CG10901, OSK, Osk, Oskar, norka)
  Tag / fusion protein: PH mcherry (N terminal on insert)
  Cloning method: Restriction Enzyme; 5′ cloning site Unknown (unknown if destroyed)
Terms and licenses: Academic/Nonprofit Terms; Industry Terms: Not Available to Industry
Depositor comments: Please visit https://www.biorxiv.org/content/10.1101/2022.03.04.482790v2 for bioRxiv preprint.
How to cite: pAc5.1-PH-mCherry-Oskar 241-387 (DR) (HK74) was a gift from Mandy Jeske (Addgene plasmid # 206462 ; http://n2t.net/addgene:206462 ; RRID:Addgene_206462)
