[The description below was written by a language model from this plasmid's Addgene catalogue record and pLannotate feature annotations shown in this document.]
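Description:
pAc5.1-PH-mCherry-Oskar 241-387 (DR) (HK74) is an insect expression plasmid built on a pAc5.1 derivative that already carries a PH-mCherry module, and it is intended for transfection into Drosophila Schneider cells for imaging. In bacteria it is maintained through a high-copy ColE1/pUC-type origin and selected with ampicillin via the β-lactamase gene and its own promoter. The annotation also picks up short fragments of a tetracycline resistance gene and of SV40 large T antigen, which appear to be non-functional backbone remnants.

Expression is driven by the constitutive Drosophila actin 5C promoter. The open reading frame begins with a fragment of rat phospholipase C δ1 corresponding to the PH domain named in the construct, which binds phosphatidylinositol 4,5-bisphosphate and so anchors the fusion at the plasma membrane. This is followed by the monomeric red fluorescent protein mCherry and then a fragment of Drosophila melanogaster Oskar, the germ plasm organiser. The record is inconsistent about the fragment boundaries, giving residues 241-387 in the name and 240-387 in the insert and purpose fields. The meaning of "DR" is not stated. A V5 epitope tag is annotated downstream of the insert, as is usual for this backbone, but the record does not say whether it is in frame with the fusion. An SV40 polyadenylation signal follows the cassette.

The associated publication describes a colocalization (relocalization) assay for detecting direct protein-protein interactions. In that context, a membrane-tethered red fusion like this one would plausibly serve as the anchored partner, with an interactor scored by whether it relocalizes to the membrane. The record itself states only that the plasmid is for Oskar fragment expression in Schneider cells for imaging.
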