Features (pLannotate 1.2.2; 11 found; start..end, strand, type, name):
     56..2565    +  promoter       Ac5 promoter: Drosophila melanogaster actin 5C promoter
   2585..2977    +  CDS            Plcd1 (fragment): PLCD1_RAT - Experimental evidence at protein level: Swiss-Prot protein existence level 1. The production of the second messenger molecules diacylglycerol (DAG) and inositol 1,4,5-trisphosphate (IP3) is mediated by activated phosphatidylinositol-specific phospholipase C enzymes (PubMed:16000311). Essential for trophoblast and placental development (By similarity). Binds phosphatidylinositol 4,5-bisphosphate (By similarity). From Rattus norvegicus (Rat).
   2984..3691    +  CDS            mCherry: mCherry is a basic (constitutively fluorescent) red fluorescent protein published in 2004, derived from Discosoma sp.. It is reported to be a very rapidly-maturing monomer with low acid sensitivity.
   3710..4156    +  CDS            osk (fragment): OSKA_DROME - Experimental evidence at protein level: Swiss-Prot protein existence level 1. Organizes the germ plasm and directs localization of the posterior determinant nanos. Oskar protein is required to keep nos RNA and staufen protein at the posterior pole. From Drosophila melanogaster (Fruit fly).
   4217..4258    +  CDS            V5 tag: epitope tag from simian virus 5
   4358..4492    -  polyA_signal   SV40 poly(A) signal: SV40 polyadenylation signal
   4515..4599    -  CDS            large T antigen (fragment): large T antigen from SV40 (simian virus 40)
   4600..5047    +  CDS            TcR (fragment): tetracycline efflux protein; tet; confers resistance to tetracycline
   5093..5681    -  rep_origin     ori: high-copy-number ColE1/pMB1/pBR322/pUC origin of replication
   5852..6712    -  CDS            AmpR: β-lactamase; bla; confers resistance to ampicillin, carbenicillin, and related antibiotics
   6713..6817    -  promoter       AmpR promoter: bla
>Addgene plasmid #206462 | pAc5.1-PH-mCherry-Oskar 241-387 (DR) (HK74) | addgene full sequence | sequence record 407992 | Addgene NGS Result
CTTCAAGAATTAATTCTATATTCTAAAAACACAAATGATACTTCTAAAAAAAAATCATGAATGGCATCAA
CTCTGAATCAAATCTTTGCAGATGCACCTACTTCTCATTTCCACTGTCACATCATTTTTCCAGATCTCGC
TGCCTGTTATGTGGCCCACAAACCAAGACACGTTTTATGGCCATTAAAGCTGGCTGATCGTCGCCAAACA
CCAAATACATAATGAATATGTACACATTCGAGAAAGAAGCGATCAAAGAAGCGTCTTCGGGCGGAGTAGG
AGAATGCGGAGGAGAAGGAGAACGAGCTGATCTAGTATCTCTCCACAATCCAATGCCAACTGACCAACTG
GCCATATTCGGAGCAATTTGAAGCCAATTTCCATCGCCTGGCGATCGCTCCATTCTTGGCTATATGTTTT
TCACCGTTACCCGGGGCCATTTTCAAAGACTCGTCGGCAAGATAAGATTGTGTCACTCGCTGTCTCTCTT
CATTTGTCGAAGAATGCTGAGGAATTTCGCGATGACGTCGGCGAGTATTTTGAAGAATGAGAATAATTTG
TATTTATACGAAAATCAGTTAGTGGAATTTTCTACAAAAACATGTTATCTATAGATAATTTTGTTGCAAA
ATATGTTGACTATGACAAAGATTGTATGTATATACCTTTAATGTATTCTCATTTTCTTATGTATTTATAA
TGGCAATGATGATACTGATGATATTTTAAGATGATGCCAGACCAAAAGGCTTGAATTTCTGCGTCTTTTG
CCGAACGCAGTGCATGTGCAATTGTTGTTTTTTGGAATATTCAATTTTCGGACTGTCCGCTTTGATTTCA
GTTTCTTGGCTTATTCAAAAAGCAAAGTAAAGCCAAAAAAGCGAGATGGCAATACCAAATGCGGCAAAAC
GGTAGTGGAAGGAAAGGGGTGCGGGGCAGCGGAAGGAAGGGTGGGGCGGGGCGTGGCGGGGTCTGTGGCT
GGGCGCGACGTCACCGACGTTGGAGCCACTCCTTTGACCATGTGTGCGTGTGTGTATTATTCGTGTCTCG
CCACTCGCCGGTTGTTTTTTTCTTTTTATGCTGCGCTCTCTCTAGCGCCATCTCGCTTACGCATGCTCAA
CGCACCGCATGTTGCCGTTTCCTTTTATGCGTCATTTTGGCTCGAAATAGGCAATTATTTAAACAAAGAT
TAGTCAACGAAAACGCTAAAATAAATAAGTCTACAATATGGTTACTTATTGCCATGTGTGTGCAGCCAAC
GATAGCAACAAAAGCAACAACACAGGTGGCTTTCCCTCTTTCACTTTTTGTTTGCAAGCCGCGTGCGAGC
AAGACGGCACGACCGGCAAACGCAATTACGCTGACAAAGAGCAGACGAAGTTTTGGCGAAAAACATCAAG
GCGCCTGATACGAATGCATTTGCAATAACAATTGCGATATTTAATATTGTTTATGAAGCTGTTTGACTTC
AAAACACACAAAAAAAAAAATAAAACAAATTATTTGAAAGAGAATTAGGAATCGGACGCTTATCGTTAGG
GTAACAACAAGAAATGCTTACTGAGTCACAGCCTCTGGAAAACTGCCGCAAGCCAGAGAGAGAGAGAAAA
AGAGGGAGAGCAGCTTAGACCGCATGTGCTTGTGTGTGAGGCGTCTCTCTCTTCGTCTCTGTTGCGCAAA
CGCATAGACTGCACTGAAAAAATCGATTACCTATTTTTTATGAATGAATATTTGCACTATTACTATTCAA
AACTATTAAGATAGCAATCACATTCAATAGCCAAATACTATACCACCTGAGCGATGCAACGAAATGATCA
ATTTGAGCAAAAATGCTGCATATTTAGGACGGCATCATTATAGAAATGCTTCTTGCTGTGTACTTTTCTC
TCGTCTGGCAGCTGTTTCGCCGTTATTGTTAAAACCGGCTTAAGTTAGGTGTGTTTTCTACGACTAGTGA
ATGCCCTACTAGAAGATGTGTGTTGCACAAAATGTCCCTGGAATAACCAATTTGAAGTGCAGATAGCAGT
AAACGTAAGCTAATATGAATATTATTTAACTGTAATGTTTTAATATCGCTGGACATTACTAATAAACCCA
CTATAAACACATGTACATATGTATGTTTTGGCATACAATGAGTAGTTGGGGAAAAAATGTGTAAAAGCAC
CGTGACCATCACAGCATAAAGATAACCAGCTGAAGTATCGAATATGAGTAACCCCCAAATTGAATCACAT
GCCGCAACTGATAGGACCCATGGAAGTACACTCTTCATGGCGATATACAAGACACACACAAGCACGAACA
CCCAGTTGCGGAGGAAATTCTCCGTAAATGAAAACCCAATCGGCGAACAATTCATACCCATATATGGTAA
AAGTTTTGAACGCGACTTGAGAGCGGAGAGCATTGCGGCTGATAAGGTTTTAGCGCTAAGCGGGCTTTAT
AAAACGGGCTGCGGGACCAGTTTTCATATCACTACCGTTTGAGTTCTTGTGCTGTGTGGATACTCCTCCC
GACACAAAGCCGCTCCATCAGCCAGCAGTCGTCTAATCCAGAGACCCCGGATCGGGGTACCAACATGCAC
GGTCTCCAGGATGATCCAGATCTGCAGGCTCTGCTGAAAGGTTCTCAGCTCCTCAAAGTCAAAAGCAGCT
CCTGGCGTCGTGAACGCTTCTACAAACTGCAGGAGGACTGCAAAACCATCTGGCAGGAATCCCGTAAAGT
AATGCGCTCCCCAGAGTCTCAGCTCTTCAGCATTGAGGACATTCAGGAGGTACGTATGGGTCACCGTACC
GAAGGTCTGGAGAAATTCGCTCGCGATATCCCAGAAGATCGCTGCTTCTCTATCGTCTTCAAAGACCAGC
GCAACACCCTGGATCTGATTGCTCCATCTCCAGCAGATGCTCAGCACTGGGTTCAGGGTCTCCGCAAAAT
CATTCACCACTCCGGTTCTATGGACCAGCGTCAGAAAGGTACCATGGTGAGCAAGGGCGAGGAGGATAAC
ATGGCCATCATCAAGGAGTTCATGCGCTTCAAGGTGCACATGGAGGGCTCCGTGAACGGCCACGAGTTCG
AGATCGAGGGCGAGGGCGAGGGCCGCCCCTACGAGGGCACCCAGACCGCCAAGCTGAAGGTGACCAAGGG
TGGCCCCCTGCCCTTCGCCTGGGACATCCTGTCCCCTCAGTTCATGTACGGCTCCAAGGCCTACGTGAAG
CACCCCGCCGACATCCCCGACTACTTGAAGCTGTCCTTCCCCGAGGGCTTCAAGTGGGAGCGCGTGATGA
ACTTCGAGGACGGCGGCGTGGTGACCGTGACCCAGGACTCCTCCCTGCAGGACGGCGAGTTCATCTACAA
GGTGAAGCTGCGCGGCACCAACTTCCCCTCCGACGGCCCCGTAATGCAGAAGAAGACCATGGGCTGGGAG
GCCTCCTCCGAGCGGATGTACCCCGAGGACGGCGCCCTGAAGGGCGAGATCAAGCAGAGGCTGAAGCTGA
AGGACGGCGGCCACTACGACGCTGAGGTCAAGACCACCTACAAGGCCAAGAAGCCCGTGCAGCTGCCCGG
CGCCTACAACGTCAACATCAAGTTGGACATCACCTCCCACAACGAGGACTACACCATCGTGGAACAGTAC
GAACGCGCCGAGGGCCGCCACTCCACCGGCGGCATGGACGAGCTGTACAAGCCAAGCTTGAATTCTGCAA
CGTGCGACTACAGCAGCGGAGCTCCGTCCCTGGAGAACATACCACGAGCACCTCCACGCTACTGGAAGAA
TCCCTTCAAACGGAGGGCTCTGTCCCAGCTGAACACCAGCCCGAGGACCGTGCCCAAGATAACGGATGAA
AAGACCAAGGATATCGCCACCAGGCCGGTTTCGCTGCATCAAATGGCCAATGAGGCAGCGGAGTCGAACT
GGTGCTACCAGGATAATTGGAAGCATCTCAACAATTTCTACCAGCAAGCCAGCGTAAATGCGCCAAAAAT
GCCAGTACCCATCAACATCTACAGCCCCGATGCCCCAGAGGAACCAATCAATTTGGCTCCACCTGGGCAT
CAGCCAAGCTGCAGAACCCAAAGCCAGAAAACCGAACCGACTGAAAACCGCCATTTGGGCATCTTTGTGC
ATCCATTTAACGGCATGAACATAATGTAAGCATGAGATATCCAGCACAGTGGCGGCCGCTCGAGTCTAGA
GGGCCCGCGGTTCGAAGGTAAGCCTATCCCTAACCCTCTCCTCGGTCTCGATTCTACGCGTACCGGTCAT
CATCACCATCACCATTGAGTTTAAACCCGCTGATCAGCCTCGACTGTGCCTTCTAAGGCCTGAGCTCGCT
GATCAGCCTCGATCGAGGATCCAGACATGATAAGATACATTGATGAGTTTGGACAAACCACAACTAGAAT
GCAGTGAAAAAAATGCTTTATTTGTGAAATTTGTGATGCTATTGCTTTATTTGTAACCATTATAAGCTGC
AATAAACAAGTTAACAACAACAATTGCATTCATTTTATGTTTCAGGTTCAGGGGGAGGTGTGGGAGGTTT
TTTAAAGCAAGTAAAACCTCTACAAATGTGGTATGGCTGATTATGATCAGTCGACCGATGCCCTTGAGAG
CCTTCAACCCAGTCAGCTCCTTCCGGTGGGCGCGGGGCATGACTATCGTCGCCGCACTTATGACTGTCTT
CTTTATCATGCAACTCGTAGGACAGGTGCCGGCAGCGCTCTGGGTCATTTTCGGCGAGGACCGCTTTCGC
TGGAGCGCGACGATGATCGGCCTGTCGCTTGCGGTATTCGGAATCTTGCACGCCCTCGCTCAAGCCTTCG
TCACTGGTCCCGCCACCAAACGTTTCGGCGAGAAGCAGGCCATTATCGCCGGCATGGCGGCCGACGCGCT
GGGCTACGTCTTGCTGGCGTTCGCGACGCGAGGCTGGATGGCCTTCCCCATTATGATTCTTCTCGCTTCC
GGCGGCATCGGGATGCCCGCGTTGCAGGCCATGCTGTCCAGGCAGGTAGATGACGACCATCAGGGACAGC
TTCAAGGCCAGCAAAAGGCCAGGAACCGTAAAAAGGCCGCGTTGCTGGCGTTTTTCCATAGGCTCCGCCC
CCCTGACGAGCATCACAAAAATCGATGCTCAAGTCAGAGGTGGCGAAACCCGACAGGACTATAAAGATAC
CAGGCGTTTCCCCCTGGAAGCTCCCTCGTGCGCTCTCCTGTTCCGACCCTGCCGCTTACCGGATACCTGT
CCGCCTTTCTCCCTTCGGGAAGCGTGGCGCTTTCTCATAGCTCACGCTGTAGGTATCTCAGTTCGGTGTA
GGTCGTTCGCTCCAAGCTGGGCTGTGTGCACGAACCCCCCGTTCAGCCCGACCGCTGCGCCTTATCCGGT
AACTATCGTCTTGAGTCCAACCCGGTAAGACACGACTTATCGCCACTGGCAGCAGCCACTGGTAACAGGA
TTAGCAGAGCGAGGTATGTAGGCGGTGCTACAGAGTTCTTGAAGTGGTGGCCTAACTACGGCTACACTAG
AAGGACAGTATTTGGTATCTGCGCTCTGCTGAAGCCAGTTACCTTCGGAAAAAGAGTTGGTAGCTCTTGA
TCCGGCAAACAAACCACCGCTGGTAGCGGTGGTTTTTTTGTTTGCAAGCAGCAGATTACGCGCAGAAAAA
AAGGATCTCAAGAAGATCCTTTGATCTTTTCTACGGGGTCTGACGCTCAGTGGAACGAAAACTCACGTTA
AGGGATTTTGGTCATGAGATTATCAAAAAGGATCTTCACCTAGATCCTTTTAAATTAAAAATGAAGTTTT
AAATCAATCTAAAGTATATATGAGTAAACTTGGTCTGACAGTTACCAATGCTTAATCAGTGAGGCACCTA
TCTCAGCGATCTGTCTATTTCGTTCATCCATAGTTGCCTGACTCCCCGTCGTGTAGATAACTACGATACG
GGAGGGCTTACCATCTGGCCCCAGTGCTGCAATGATACCGCGAGACCCACGCTCACCGGCTCCAGATTTA
TCAGCAATAAACCAGCCAGCCGGAAGGGCCGAGCGCAGAAGTGGTCCTGCAACTTTATCCGCCTCCATCC
AGTCTATTAATTGTTGCCGGGAAGCTAGAGTAAGTAGTTCGCCAGTTAATAGTTTGCGCAACGTTGTTGC
CATTGCTGCAGGCATCGTGGTGTCACGCTCGTCGTTTGGTATGGCTTCATTCAGCTCCGGTTCCCAACGA
TCAAGGCGAGTTACATGATCCCCCATGTTGTGCAAAAAAGCGGTTAGCTCCTTCGGTCCTCCGATCGTTG
TCAGAAGTAAGTTGGCCGCAGTGTTATCACTCATGGTTATGGCAGCACTGCATAATTCTCTTACTGTCAT
GCCATCCGTAAGATGCTTTTCTGTGACTGGTGAGTACTCAACCAAGTCATTCTGAGAATAGTGTATGCGG
CGACCGAGTTGCTCTTGCCCGGCGTCAACACGGGATAATACCGCGCCACATAGCAGAACTTTAAAAGTGC
TCATCATTGGAAAACGTTCTTCGGGGCGAAAACTCTCAAGGATCTTACCGCTGTTGAGATCCAGTTCGAT
GTAACCCACTCGTGCACCCAACTGATCTTCAGCATCTTTTACTTTCACCAGCGTTTCTGGGTGAGCAAAA
ACAGGAAGGCAAAATGCCGCAAAAAAGGGAATAAGGGCGACACGGAAATGTTGAATACTCATACTCTTCC
TTTTTCAATATTATTGAAGCATTTATCAGGGTTATTGTCTCATGAGCGGATACATATTTGAATGTATTTA
GAAAAATAAACAAATAGGGGTTCCGCGCACATTTCCCCGAAAAGTGCCACCTGACGTCTAAGAAACCATT
ATTATCATGACATTAACCTATAAAAATAGGCGTATCACGAGGCCCTTTCGT
