>Addgene plasmid #206462 | pAc5.1-PH-mCherry-Oskar 241-387 (DR) (HK74) | depositor partial sequence | sequence record 401742 | Dm Oskar 241-387
GACTACAGCAGCGGAGCTCCGTCCCTGGAGAACATACCACGAGCACCTCCACGCTACTGGAAGAATCCCT
TCAAACGGAGGGCTCTGTCCCAGCTGAACACCAGCCCGAGGACCGTGCCCAAGATAACGGATGAAAAGAC
CAAGGATATCGCCACCAGGCCGGTTTCGCTGCATCAAATGGCCAATGAGGCAGCGGAGTCGAACTGGTGC
TACCAGGATAATTGGAAGCATCTCAACAATTTCTACCAGCAAGCCAGCGTAAATGCGCCAAAAATGCCAG
TACCCATCAACATCTACAGCCCCGATGCCCCAGAGGAACCAATCAATTTGGCTCCACCTGGGCATCAGCC
AAGCTGCAGAACCCAAAGCCAGAAAACCGAACCGACTGAAAACCGCCATTTGGGCATCTTTGTGCATCCA
TTTAACGGCATGAACATAATG
